Addgene plasmid #237025: LgBiT-NCK1 Fusion Vector
Depositing lab: Promega Corporation.
Backbone
  Vector backbone: pFN217K LgBiT CMV-Hyg Flexi Vector
  Vector type: Mammalian Expression
  Selectable markers: Hygromycin
Growth in bacteria
  Bacterial resistance: Kanamycin, 50 μg/mL
  Growth temperature: 37°C
  Growth strain: DH5alpha
  Copy number: High Copy
Gene/Insert
  Gene/Insert name: NCK1
  Species: H. sapiens (human)
  Mutation: None
  Entrez Gene: NCK1 (a.k.a. NCK, NCKalpha, nck-1)
  Promoter: CMV
  Tag / fusion protein: LgBiT (N terminal on backbone)
  Cloning method: Other
How to cite: LgBiT-NCK1 Fusion Vector was a gift from Promega Corporation (Addgene plasmid # 237025 ; http://n2t.net/addgene:237025 ; RRID:Addgene_237025)
