[The description below was written by a language model from this plasmid's Addgene catalogue record and pLannotate feature annotations shown in this document.]
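Description:
LgBiT-NCK1 Fusion Vector is a mammalian expression plasmid built on the pFN217K LgBiT CMV-Hyg Flexi Vector backbone, encoding human NCK1 (unmutated) fused at its N terminus to LgBiT, the large subunit of the split NanoLuc luciferase used in NanoBiT complementation. The full sequence is about 5.9 kb. It is maintained in bacteria at high copy from a ColE1/pUC-type origin and selected with kanamycin through a neo (nptII) gene preceded by the bacterial EM7 promoter. A separate cassette, consisting of the SV40 enhancer/early promoter, the hygromycin phosphotransferase gene (hph) and a synthetic polyadenylation signal, allows hygromycin selection of transfected mammalian cells, for example to derive stable lines.

In the feature table the expression unit lies on the reverse strand. A partial NanoLuc annotation, corresponding to LgBiT, sits directly upstream of the complete NCK1 coding sequence, separated by a short unannotated stretch that presumably serves as a linker, and the unit ends in an SV40 late-region fragment carrying the SV40 poly(A) signal. The record names CMV as the promoter. The annotation software places only a small minimal CMV fragment in the same orientation as the fusion gene, while the CMV enhancer and a larger promoter fragment are called on the opposite strand, facing the EM7-neo region, so the automated calls do not resolve the promoter arrangement cleanly. An SP6 promoter just upstream of LgBiT would permit in vitro transcription of the fusion.

NCK1 is an SH2/SH3 adaptor protein that binds tyrosine-phosphorylated growth factor receptors and their substrates. The record does not state a specific use, but such a construct is typically co-expressed with a SmBiT-tagged partner so that interaction reconstitutes luciferase activity, giving a luminescent readout of protein-protein interactions in live cells.
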