Features (pLannotate 1.2.2; 15 found; start..end, strand, type, name):
     17..98      -  polyA_signal   SV40 poly(A) signal: SV40 polyadenylation signal
    121..204     -  CDS            large T antigen (fragment): large T antigen from SV40 (simian virus 40)
    260..292     -  misc_feature   MCS (fragment): pUC18/19 multiple cloning site
    301..1431    -  CDS            NCK1 (sequence partly withheld): NCK1_HUMAN - Also known as NCK. Experimental evidence at protein level: Swiss-Prot protein existence level 1. Adapter protein which associates with tyrosine-phosphorylated growth factor receptors, such as KDR and PDGFRB, or their cellular substrates. Maintains low levels of EIF2S1 phosphorylation by promoting its dephosphorylation by PP1. Plays a role in the DNA damage response, not in the detection of the damage by ATM/ATR, but for efficient activation of downstream effectors, such as that of CHEK2. Plays a role in ELK1-dependent transcriptional activation in response to activated Ras signali
   1489..1962    -  CDS            Nluc (fragment): NanoLuc® luciferase human codon-optimized
   2001..2019    -  promoter       SP6 promoter: promoter for bacteriophage SP6 RNA polymerase
   2045..2067    -  promoter       minimal CMV promoter (fragment): human cytomegalovirus (CMV) immediate early promoter
   2077..2442    +  enhancer       CMV enhancer: human cytomegalovirus immediate early enhancer
   2444..2631    +  promoter       CMV promoter (fragment): human cytomegalovirus (CMV) immediate early promoter
   2650..2697    +  promoter       EM7 promoter: synthetic bacterial promoter&nbsp
   2729..3520    +  CDS            neo: KKA2_KLEPN - Also known as kan, nptII. Experimental evidence at protein level: Swiss-Prot protein existence level 1. Resistance to kanamycin, neomycin, paromomycin, ribostamycin, butirosin and gentamicin B. From Klebsiella pneumoniae.
   3681..4269    -  rep_origin     ori: high-copy-number ColE1/pMB1/pBR322/pUC origin of replication
   4395..4443    -  polyA_signal   poly(A) signal: synthetic polyadenylation signal
   4482..5504    -  CDS            hph: KHYB_ECOLX - Experimental evidence at protein level: Swiss-Prot protein existence level 1. The aminoglycoside phosphotransferases achieve inactivation of their antibiotic substrates by phosphorylation. Only phosphorylates hygromycin and closely related compounds such as demethyl analogs and destomycin. From Escherichia coli.
   5535..5892    -  promoter       SV40 promoter: SV40 enhancer and early promoter
>Addgene plasmid #237025 | LgBiT-NCK1 Fusion Vector | addgene full sequence | sequence record 475755 | Addgene NGS Result
AAGACGCGTGACGTCGGCAGTGAAAAAAATGCTTTATTTGTGAAATTTGTGATGCTATTGCTTTATTTGT
AACCATTATAAGCTGCAATAAACAAGTTAACAACAACAATTGCATTCATTTTATGTTTCAGGTTCAGGGG
GAGGTGTGGGAGGTTTTTTAAAGCAAGTAAAACCTCTACAAATGTGGTATGGCTGATTATGATCCGCGGC
CGCAATACGTCGACGTTATCAGCTGACTTCGTACGAGAGCCTAGGTGTTTCTAGAGGATCCCCGGGTACC
GAGCCCGAATTCGTTTAAACTGATAAATGCTTGACAAGATATAATTTTTCTCCTTGTTCACTTGTAAAAA
TTGGTGCCTTTTTGTAATGTTCTACAAGTTCTTCCATGGTGCTGAATTTACGCTGCCCAATGCAGTAGAC
AGTCTCTTTTAGTTGGACTTTAAAATGCTTGTTTTTCCCTTGTGCTTTTAGTGATACTGAGAAATCATTT
GGCGAAGATTCACTATCACGAATGAGGAAATCCCCTTCATGTCCTCTTTCATTTAATGCCATTTCTGCTT
GATGCCTGGTGACTTTGCCATAATACCAAGGATTGCCAGCAAACTTTCCAGTGAGTGAAGGCCTAATGTA
ATCACACTGTGGAGGTGATGGTTCCAAACCTGAAGTTAATGGATTATTCTGCATAACGGTAACATAGTTT
TTTGGTACTAGACCAACCATACCATTGATCTTCCTGCATTTCCACCACTCTGGGTCATTTTCAGGTTTTT
CAATAACATCCATTACATCTCCTTTCTCGAAATTAAGTTCTTCATCATTAGATGAGCTGAATGGGTAAAG
AGCCTGTACCACATGCAACACTTGCCCAGTATTTAGGTTATTGACGACTGCTGCTAATTTCTCTGACAGA
GAACCCACATGGTCACCCAAAGGACTGTCACCTTCTTCAGTTACATAGTTTGAAGGGAACCATCCAACTT
GTCCATTGTAGCTACCACGCCACCACCCATCACTGCATTTCTCCATGACGATCACCTTTGTCCCCTTTAT
CAATGATAATTCATCCTCTCTCTCAGCCATGTAGTTAAATTTCACATAAGCGGGCATGTTGAGGTCATAG
AGACGTTCCCCTGGGTCAACAAAACTATCATCAGCAGGAGATGCAGAATCTGGCACACTAGGTTTTCTTT
TCACTTTTCCAATGCCTAAGGTATCCTTTAGGTTTTTCACAATAGATGCTTTCCGAGCACTGTT
[171 nt withheld, positions 1255-1425]
TGCCATGGCGATCGCACCGCTCGAGCCTCCACCTCCGCTCCCGCCACCACCGGAGCTCCCACTGTTGATG
GTTACTCGGAACAGCATGGAGCCGTCGGGGGTGATCAGGCGCTCGTCGATAATTTTGTTGCCGTTCCACA
GGGTCCCTGTTACAGTGATCTTTTTGCCGTCGAACACGGCGATGCCTTCATACGGCCGTCCGAAATAGTT
CAGCATGTTCGGCGTAACCCCGTCGATTACCAGTGTGCCATAGGGCAGGATCACCTTAAAGTGATGATCA
TCCACAGGGTACACCACCTTAAACACCTCTTCGATCTGGGCCATTTGGTCGGCGCTCAGACCTTCATACG
GGATGATGACATGGATGTCGATCTTCAGGGCATTTTCACCGCTCCGGACAATCCTTTGGATCGGAGTTAC
GGACACGGCGAGATTCTGCAGCAAACTGGACACACCTCCCTGTTCAAGGACTTGGTCCAGGTTGTAGGCG
GCTGTCTGTTCCCAGTCCCCAACGAAATCTTCGAGTGTGAAGACCATGGTGAGCGCTAGCTGCAAAAAGA
ACAAGTAGCTTGTATTCTATAGTGTCACCTAAATGGGCGATCTGACGGTTCACTAAACCAGCTCTGCTTA
TATAGGCCTCCCTGGCGCGCCACTAGTTATTAATAGTAATCAATTACGGGGTCATTAGTTCATAGCCCAT
ATATGGAGTTCCGCGTTACATAACTTACGGTAAATGGCCCGCCTGGCTGACCGCCCAACGACCCCCGCCC
ATTGACGTCAATAATGACGTATGTTCCCATAGTAACGCCAATAGGGACTTTCCATTGACGTCAATGGGTG
GAGTATTTACGGTAAACTGCCCACTTGGCAGTACATCAAGTGTATCATATGCCAAGTCCGCCCCCTATTG
ACGTCAATGACGGTAAATGGCCCGCCTGGCATTATGCCCAGTACATGACCTTACGGGACTTTCCTACTTG
GCAGTACATCTACGTATTAGTCATCGCTATTACCATGGTGATGCGGTTTTGGCAGTACACCAATGGGCGT
GGATAGCGGTTTGACTCACGGGGATTTCCAAGTCTCCACCCCATTGACGTCAATGGGAGTTTGTTTTGGC
ACCAAAATCAACGGGACTTTCCAAAATGTCGTAATAACCCCGCCCCGTTGACGCAAATGGGCGGTAGGCG
TGTACGGTGGGAGGTCAAATCGAATTCTAATACTGTTGACAATTAATCATCGGCATAGTATATCGGCATA
GTATAATACGACAAGGTGAGGAACTAAACCCAGGAGGCAGATCATGATTGAACAAGATGGATTGCACGCA
GGTTCTCCGGCCGCTTGGGTGGAGAGGCTATTCGGCTATGACTGGGCACAACAGACAATCGGCTGCTCTG
ATGCCGCCGTGTTCCGGCTGTCAGCGCAGGGGCGCCCGGTTCTTTTTGTCAAGACCGACCTGTCCGGTGC
CCTGAATGAACTGCAGGACGAGGCAGCGCGGCTATCGTGGCTGGCCACGACGGGCGTTCCTTGCGCAGCT
GTGCTCGACGTTGTCACTGAAGCGGGAAGGGACTGGCTGCTATTGGGCGAAGTGCCGGGGCAGGATCTCC
TGTCATCTCACCTTGCTCCTGCCGAGAAAGTATCCATCATGGCTGATGCAATGCGGCGGCTGCATACGCT
TGATCCGGCTACCTGCCCATTCGACCACCAAGCGAAACATCGCATCGAGCGAGCACGTACTCGGATGGAA
GCCGGTCTTGTCGATCAGGATGATCTGGACGAAGAGCATCAGGGGCTCGCGCCAGCCGAACTGTTCGCCA
GGCTCAAGGCGCGCATGCCCGACGGCGAGGATCTCGTCGTGACCCATGGCGATGCCTGCTTGCCGAATAT
CATGGTGGAAAATGGCCGCTTTTCTGGATTCATCGACTGTGGCCGGCTGGGTGTGGCGGACCGCTATCAG
GACATAGCGTTGGCTACCCGTGATATTGCTGAAGAGCTTGGCGGCGAATGGGCTGACCGCTTCCTCGTGC
TTTACGGTATCGCCGCTCCCGATTCGCAGCGCATCGCCTTCTATCGCCTTCTTGACGAGTTCTTCTGATT
CGAAATGACCGACCAAGCGACGCCCAACCGGTATCAGCTCACTCAAAGGCGGTAATACGGTTATCCACAG
AATCAGGGGATAACGCAGGAAAGAACATGTGAGCAAAAGGCCAGCAAAAGGCCAGGAACCGTAAAAAGGC
CGCGTTGCTGGCGTTTTTCCATAGGCTCCGCCCCCCTGACGAGCATCACAAAAATCGACGCTCAAGTCAG
AGGTGGCGAAACCCGACAGGACTATAAAGATACCAGGCGTTTCCCCCTGGAAGCTCCCTCGTGCGCTCTC
CTGTTCCGACCCTGCCGCTTACCGGATACCTGTCCGCCTTTCTCCCTTCGGGAAGCGTGGCGCTTTCTCA
TAGCTCACGCTGTAGGTATCTCAGTTCGGTGTAGGTCGTTCGCTCCAAGCTGGGCTGTGTGCACGAACCC
CCCGTTCAGCCCGACCGCTGCGCCTTATCCGGTAACTATCGTCTTGAGTCCAACCCGGTAAGACACGACT
TATCGCCACTGGCAGCAGCCACTGGTAACAGGATTAGCAGAGCGAGGTATGTAGGCGGTGCTACAGAGTT
CTTGAAGTGGTGGCCTAACTACGGCTACACTAGAAGGACAGTATTTGGTATCTGCGCTCTGCTGAAGCCA
GTTACCTTCGGAAAAAGAGTTGGTAGCTCTTGATCCGGCAAACAAACCACCGCTGGTAGCGGTGGTTTTT
TTGTTTGCAAGCAGCAGATTACGCGCAGAAAAAAAGGATTTCAAGAAGATCCTTTGATCTTTTCTACGGG
GTCTGACGCTCAGTGGAACGAAAACTCACGTTAAGGGATTTTGGTCATGAGATTATCAAAAAGGATCTTC
ACCTAGATCCTTTTATAGTCCGGAATCGTCACACAAAAAACCAACACACAGATGTAATGAAAATAAAGAT
ATTTTATTGCGGCCATCGTGATGGCTAGAGTCTAAACTCGACCTACCTCCTTAGCGCGCGGTCGTGTACT
GGGCCGGCGGTTGCCGCTGTCGGCCAGCACCTCGACGCAGCCGTCGGTCCATACGGCTGCGCTCCGGCGA
GCGATTTGTGTGCGACCGACGGTGCCGGCCCCGCTGCGGACGATGGCATCGCAGCGGCCTTGAGCCCAGG
CAGCATCGTCGAAGTTGCCGTCCACGAGGCTCTGGTAGAGCTGATCCAGGCCGATGCGCAGCATGTAGGC
TCGCAGACGAGGGCTGCCGGCCAGCTCGGGATGCCGGCGCTCGAAGTAGCGAGTCTGCTGCTCCATGCAA
GCCAGCCAGGGCCGCCAGAAGAAGATGTTGGCCACCTCGTACTGACTGTCCCCGAACATAGCTTCGGACC
AGTCGATTACGGCGGTGATGCGGCCGTTGTCGGTCAGGACGTTGTTGCTGCCGAAGTCGGCATGGACGAG
GTGGCGCACCTCGGGACAGTCTTCGGCCCACAGCATCAGTTCGTCCAGGGCTTGAGCTACGCTGGCGGAC
ACGGTGTCGTCCATCACGGTCTGCCAGTGGTAGACATGGGGATCAGCAATGGCGCAAATGAAATCCCGCC
AGGTTGTGTACTGGCCGATGCCTTGGGGCCCGAATGGGCCGAAGCCGCTGGTTTGACTGAGGTCGGCGGC
GGCAATAGCATCCATAGCTTCGGCGACAGGCTGTAACACAGCAGGCAGCTCTGTTTCGGGGAGGTCTTGG
AGAGTAACGCCTTGGGCGCGTCTACTGATGCAGTATGTCAGGCTCTCGCTGAACTCGCCGATGTCCAACA
CTTCGGGGATGGGTAGTGCAGCGCTGGCGAAGTGGCGGTACACGTAGCGGTCTTTGTAGAAGCCATCAGC
GCAGCTATTCACCCGCAGTACATAGCCGCGTCCGCCGACATCGAAGCTGAAGGCTCGGCTCTCTTCGCCC
TCCGACAACTGCATCAGGTCGCTCACACTGTCGAACTTCTCGATGAGAAATTTTTCAACGCTGGTAGCGG
TGAGTTCGGGCTTCTTCATGGTGGCGCTAGTGTCAGAAGAATCGAGCTTTTTGCAAAAGCCTAGGCCTCC
AAAAAAGCCTCCTCACTACTTCTGGAATAGCTCAGAGGCCGAGGCGGCCTCGGCCTCTGCATAAATAAAA
AAAATTAGTCAGCCATGGGGCGGAGAATGGGCGGAACTGGGCGGAGTTAGGGGCGGGATGGGCGGAGTTA
GGGGCGGGACTATGGTTGCTGACTAATTGAGATGCATGCTTTGCATACTTCTGCCTGCTGGGGAGCCTGG
GGACTTTCCACACCTGGTTGCTGACTAATTGAGATGCATGCTTTGCATACTTCTGCCTGCTGGGGAGCCT
GGGGACTTTCCACACCCTAACTGACACACATTCCACAGCTGGTTCTTTCCGCCTCAGAAGGTACCTAACC
AAGTTCCTCTTTCAGAGGTTATTTCAGGCCATGGTGCTGCGC
